Addgene plasmid #163677: TMD22
Purpose: Expresses a ST6GAL1 mutant with 22 amino acids in its TMD in mammalian cells
Depositing lab: Lei Lu. Depositing organization: Nanyang Technological University (NTU). Publication: A quantitative study of the Golgi retention of glycosyltransferases. Sun X, Mahajan D, Chen B, Song Z, Lu L. J Cell Sci. 2021 Oct 15;134(20). pii: 272560. doi: 10.1242/jcs.258564. Epub 2021 Oct 21. PubMed 34533190.
Backbone
  Vector backbone: pmoxGFP-N1
  Backbone manufacturer: E. Snapp (Addgene plasmid # 68070)
  Backbone size w/o insert (bp): 4695
  Total vector size (bp): 5049
  Modifications to backbone: The original NdeI in pmoxGFP-N1 is abolished.
  Vector type: Mammalian Expression
Growth in bacteria
  Bacterial resistance: Kanamycin, 50 μg/mL
  Growth temperature: 37°C
  Growth strain: DH5alpha
  Copy number: High Copy
Gene/Insert
  Gene/Insert name: partial length ST6 beta-galactoside alpha-2,6-sialyltransferase 1 mutant (alt names: ST6GAL1; ST)
  Species: H. sapiens (human)
  Insert size (bp): 354
  Mutation: For this partial length ST chimera, two restriction sites, SpeI and NdeI, were introduced into the TMD by silent muation and its TMD length is elongated to 22 amino acids by inserting Ala, Val, Leu, Val, and Leu residues.
  GenBank ID: BC040009
  Entrez Gene: ST6GAL1 (a.k.a. CDw75, SIAT1, ST6GalI, ST6N)
  Tag / fusion protein: GFP (C terminal on backbone)
  Cloning method: Restriction Enzyme; 5′ cloning site XhoI (not destroyed); 3′ cloning site AgeI (not destroyed)
  Sequencing primers: 5′ CMV-F
Terms and licenses: Academic/Nonprofit Terms; Industry Terms: Not Available to Industry
How to cite: TMD22 was a gift from Lei Lu (Addgene plasmid # 163677 ; http://n2t.net/addgene:163677 ; RRID:Addgene_163677)
