[The description below was written by a language model from this plasmid's Addgene catalogue record and pLannotate feature annotations shown in this document.]
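Description:
TMD22 is a 5,049 bp mammalian expression plasmid built on pmoxGFP-N1, an N1-type backbone in which the original NdeI site has been abolished. It replicates in E. coli from a high-copy ColE1/pUC-type origin and also carries an f1 phage origin. Selection relies on a single NeoR/KanR (Tn5 aminoglycoside phosphotransferase) gene placed behind tandem bacterial (AmpR/bla) and SV40 early promoters and followed by the HSV TK polyadenylation signal. This gene confers kanamycin resistance in bacteria and can support G418 selection in mammalian cells. Several short annotated fragments (RSF ori, large T antigen, ble, bGH poly(A)) appear to be partial matches or backbone remnants rather than functional elements.

The payload is a 354 bp partial-length human ST6GAL1 (beta-galactoside alpha-2,6-sialyltransferase 1) coding fragment cloned between XhoI and AgeI, downstream of the CMV immediate-early enhancer and promoter. It sits upstream of moxGFP, giving a C-terminal fusion that is terminated by the SV40 poly(A) signal. moxGFP is a monomeric GFP variant optimized for oxidizing environments such as the secretory pathway, which suits a tag on a Golgi enzyme fragment. Within the transmembrane domain (TMD), SpeI and NdeI sites were introduced by silent mutation. The TMD was also lengthened to 22 amino acids by inserting Ala, Val, Leu, Val and Leu residues. According to the record, the plasmid is meant to express this TMD-length mutant in mammalian cells, and it comes from a quantitative study of glycosyltransferase retention in the Golgi. In that context, the fluorescent chimera would allow localization to be examined as a function of TMD length.
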