Features (pLannotate 1.2.2; 16 found; start..end, strand, type, name):
      1..29      +  rep_origin     RSF ori (fragment): Plasmids containing the RSF 1030 origin of replication can be propagated in E. coli cells that contain additional plasmids with compatible origins.
     37..402     +  enhancer       CMV enhancer: human cytomegalovirus immediate early enhancer
    403..606     +  promoter       CMV promoter: human cytomegalovirus (CMV) immediate early promoter
    629..656     +  misc_feature   MCS (fragment): multiple cloning site
    663..1016    +  CDS            ST6GAL1 (fragment): SIAT1_HUMAN - Also known as SIAT1. Experimental evidence at protein level: Swiss-Prot protein existence level 1. Transfers sialic acid from CMP-sialic acid to galactose- containing acceptor substrates. From Homo sapiens (Human).
   1032..1751    +  CDS            moxGFP: monomeric GFP variant optimized for use in oxidizing environments such as the secretory pathway (Costantini et al., 2015)
   1767..1850    +  CDS            large T antigen (fragment): large T antigen from SV40 (simian virus 40)
   1873..1994    +  polyA_signal   SV40 poly(A) signal: SV40 polyadenylation signal
   2028..2456    -  rep_origin     f1 ori (sequence partly withheld): f1 bacteriophage origin of replication; arrow indicates direction of (+) strand synthesis
   2483..2587    +  promoter       AmpR promoter: bla
   2589..2946    +  promoter       SV40 promoter: SV40 enhancer and early promoter
   2981..3775    +  CDS            NeoR/KanR: aminoglycoside phosphotransferase from Tn5; aph(3')-II (or nptII); confers resistance to neomycin, kanamycin, and G418 (Geneticin®)
   3796..3948    +  CDS            ble (fragment): BLE_KLEPN - Experimental evidence at protein level: Swiss-Prot protein existence level 1. Binding protein with a strong affinity to the bleomycin family of antibiotics. Binds to CL990; an antimitotic-antibiotic compound. From Klebsiella pneumoniae.
   4007..4054    +  polyA_signal   HSV TK poly(A) signal: herpes simplex virus thymidine kinase polyadenylation signal (Cole and Stacy, 1985)
   4145..4161    -  polyA_signal   bGH poly(A) signal (fragment): bovine growth hormone polyadenylation signal
   4383..4971    +  rep_origin     ori: high-copy-number ColE1/pMB1/pBR322/pUC origin of replication
>Addgene plasmid #163677 | TMD22 | addgene full sequence | sequence record 322682 | Addgene NGS Result
CCTGATTCTGTGGATAACCGTATTACCGCCATGCATTAGTTATTAATAGTAATCAATTACGGGGTCATTA
GTTCATAGCCCATATATGGAGTTCCGCGTTACATAACTTACGGTAAATGGCCCGCCTGGCTGACCGCCCA
ACGACCCCCGCCCATTGACGTCAATAATGACGTATGTTCCCATAGTAACGCCAATAGGGACTTTCCATTG
ACGTCAATGGGTGGAGTATTTACGGTAAACTGCCCACTTGGCAGTACATCAAGTGTATCATATATGCCAA
GTACGCCCCCTATTGACGTCAATGACGGTAAATGGCCCGCCTGGCATTATGCCCAGTACATGACCTTATG
GGACTTTCCTACTTGGCAGTACATCTACGTATTAGTCATCGCTATTACCATGGTGATGCGGTTTTGGCAG
TACATCAATGGGCGTGGATAGCGGTTTGACTCACGGGGATTTCCAAGTCTCCACCCCATTGACGTCAATG
GGAGTTTGTTTTGGCACCAAAATCAACGGGACTTTCCAAAATGTCGTAACAACTCCGCCCCATTGACGCA
AATGGGCGGTAGGCGTGTACGGTGGGAGGTCTATATAAGCAGAGCTGGTTTAGTGAACCGTCAGATCCGC
TAGCGCTACCGGACTCAGATCTCGAGGCCACCATGATTCACACCAACCTGAAGAAAAAGTTCAGCTGCTG
CGTACTAGTCGCAGTACTGGTCCTATTTCTTCTGTTTGCAGTGATATGTGTGTGGAAGGAAAAGAAGAAA
GGGAGTTACTATGATTCCTTTAAATTGCAAACCAAGGAATTCCAGGTGTTAAAGAGTCTGGGGAAATTGG
CCATGGGGTCTGATTCCCAGTCTGTATCCTCAAGCAGCACCCAGGACCCCCACAGGGGCCGCCAGACCCT
CGGCAGTCTCAGAGGCCTAGCCAAGGCCAAACCAGAGGCCTCCTTCCAGGTGTGGAACAAGGACAGCTCT
TCCAAAAACCTTATCCCTAGGCTGCAAAAGATCTGGGCACCGGTCGCCACCATGGTGTCCAAGGGCGAGG
AGCTGTTCACCGGGGTGGTGCCCATCCTGGTCGAGCTGGACGGCGACGTAAACGGCCACAAGTTCTCCGT
GCGGGGCGAGGGCGAGGGCGATGCCACCAACGGCAAGCTGACCCTGAAGTTCATCAGCACCACCGGCAAG
CTGCCCGTGCCCTGGCCCACCCTCGTGACCACCCTGACCTACGGCGTGCAGAGCTTCTCCCGCTACCCCG
ACCACATGAAGCGCCACGACTTCTTCAAGAGCGCCATGCCCGAAGGCTACGTCCAGGAGCGCACCATCTC
CTTCAAGGACGACGGCACCTACAAGACCCGCGCCGAGGTGAAGTTCGAGGGCGACACCCTGGTGAACCGC
ATCGAGCTGAAGGGCATCGACTTCAAGGAGGACGGCAACATCCTGGGGCACAAGCTGGAGTACAACTTCA
ACTCCCACAACGTCTATATCACCGCCGACAAGCAGAAGAACGGCATCAAGGCCAACTTCAAGATCCGCCA
CAACGTGGAGGACGGCTCCGTGCAGCTCGCCGACCACTACCAGCAGAACACCCCCATCGGCGACGGCCCC
GTGCTGCTGCCCGACAACCACTACCTGTCCACCCAGTCCAAGCTGTCCAAAGACCCCAACGAGAAGCGCG
ATCACATGGTCCTTCTGGAATTCGTGACCGCCGCCGGGATCACTCACGGCATGGACGAGCTGTACAAGTA
AGCGGCCGCGACTCTAGATCATAATCAGCCATACCACATTTGTAGAGGTTTTACTTGCTTTAAAAAACCT
CCCACACCTCCCCCTGAACCTGAAACATAAAATGAATGCAATTGTTGTTGTTAACTTGTTTATTGCAGCT
TATAATGGTTACAAATAAAGCAATAGCATCACAAATTTCACAAATAAAGCATTTTTTTCACTGCATTCTA
GTTGTGGTTTGTCCAAACTCATCAATGTATCTTAAGGCGTAAATTGTAAGCGTTAATATTTTGTTAAAAT
TCGCGTTAAATTTTTGTTAAATCAGCTCATTTTTTAACCAATAGGCCGAAATCGGCAAAATCCCTTATAA
ATCAAAAGAATAGACCGAGATAGGGT
[37 nt withheld, positions 2127-2163]
AAAGAACGTGGACTCCAACGTCAAAGG
[49 nt withheld, positions 2191-2239]
T
[91 nt withheld, positions 2241-2331]
G
[124 nt withheld, positions 2333-2456]
CAGGTGGCACTTTTCGGGGAAATGTGCGCGGAACCCCTATTTGTTTATTTTTCTAAATACATTCAAATAT
GTATCCGCTCATGAGACAATAACCCTGATAAATGCTTCAATAATATTGAAAAAGGAAGAGTCCTGAGGCG
GAAAGAACCAGCTGTGGAATGTGTGTCAGTTAGGGTGTGGAAAGTCCCCAGGCTCCCCAGCAGGCAGAAG
TATGCAAAGCATGCATCTCAATTAGTCAGCAACCAGGTGTGGAAAGTCCCCAGGCTCCCCAGCAGGCAGA
AGTATGCAAAGCATGCATCTCAATTAGTCAGCAACCATAGTCCCGCCCCTAACTCCGCCCATCCCGCCCC
TAACTCCGCCCAGTTCCGCCCATTCTCCGCCCCATGGCTGACTAATTTTTTTTATTTATGCAGAGGCCGA
GGCCGCCTCGGCCTCTGAGCTATTCCAGAAGTAGTGAGGAGGCTTTTTTGGAGGCCTAGGCTTTTGCAAA
GATCGATCAAGAGACAGGATGAGGATCGTTTCGCATGATTGAACAAGATGGATTGCACGCAGGTTCTCCG
GCCGCTTGGGTGGAGAGGCTATTCGGCTATGACTGGGCACAACAGACAATCGGCTGCTCTGATGCCGCCG
TGTTCCGGCTGTCAGCGCAGGGGCGCCCGGTTCTTTTTGTCAAGACCGACCTGTCCGGTGCCCTGAATGA
ACTGCAAGACGAGGCAGCGCGGCTATCGTGGCTGGCCACGACGGGCGTTCCTTGCGCAGCTGTGCTCGAC
GTTGTCACTGAAGCGGGAAGGGACTGGCTGCTATTGGGCGAAGTGCCGGGGCAGGATCTCCTGTCATCTC
ACCTTGCTCCTGCCGAGAAAGTATCCATCATGGCTGATGCAATGCGGCGGCTGCATACGCTTGATCCGGC
TACCTGCCCATTCGACCACCAAGCGAAACATCGCATCGAGCGAGCACGTACTCGGATGGAAGCCGGTCTT
GTCGATCAGGATGATCTGGACGAAGAGCATCAGGGGCTCGCGCCAGCCGAACTGTTCGCCAGGCTCAAGG
CGAGCATGCCCGACGGCGAGGATCTCGTCGTGACCCATGGCGATGCCTGCTTGCCGAATATCATGGTGGA
AAATGGCCGCTTTTCTGGATTCATCGACTGTGGCCGGCTGGGTGTGGCGGACCGCTATCAGGACATAGCG
TTGGCTACCCGTGATATTGCTGAAGAGCTTGGCGGCGAATGGGCTGACCGCTTCCTCGTGCTTTACGGTA
TCGCCGCTCCCGATTCGCAGCGCATCGCCTTCTATCGCCTTCTTGACGAGTTCTTCTGAGCGGGACTCTG
GGGTTCGAAATGACCGACCAAGCGACGCCCAACCTGCCATCACGAGATTTCGATTCCACCGCCGCCTTCT
ATGAAAGGTTGGGCTTCGGAATCGTTTTCCGGGACGCCGGCTGGATGATCCTCCAGCGCGGGGATCTCAT
GCTGGAGTTCTTCGCCCACCCTAGGGGGAGGCTAACTGAAACACGGAAGGAGACAATACCGGAAGGAACC
CGCGCTATGACGGCAATAAAAAGACAGAATAAAACGCACGGTGTTGGGTCGTTTGTTCATAAACGCGGGG
TTCGGTCCCAGGGCTGGCACTCTGTCGATACCCCACCGAGACCCCATTGGGGCCAATACGCCCGCGTTTC
TTCCTTTTCCCCACCCCACCCCCCAAGTTCGGGTGAAGGCCCAGGGCTCGCAGCCAACGTCGGGGCGGCA
GGCCCTGCCATAGCCTCAGGTTACTCATATATACTTTAGATTGATTTAAAACTTCATTTTTAATTTAAAA
GGATCTAGGTGAAGATCCTTTTTGATAATCTCATGACCAAAATCCCTTAACGTGAGTTTTCGTTCCACTG
AGCGTCAGACCCCGTAGAAAAGATCAAAGGATCTTCTTGAGATCCTTTTTTTCTGCGCGTAATCTGCTGC
TTGCAAACAAAAAAACCACCGCTACCAGCGGTGGTTTGTTTGCCGGATCAAGAGCTACCAACTCTTTTTC
CGAAGGTAACTGGCTTCAGCAGAGCGCAGATACCAAATACTGTTCTTCTAGTGTAGCCGTAGTTAGGCCA
CCACTTCAAGAACTCTGTAGCACCGCCTACATACCTCGCTCTGCTAATCCTGTTACCAGTGGCTGCTGCC
AGTGGCGATAAGTCGTGTCTTACCGGGTTGGACTCAAGACGATAGTTACCGGATAAGGCGCAGCGGTCGG
GCTGAACGGGGGGTTCGTGCACACAGCCCAGCTTGGAGCGAACGACCTACACCGAACTGAGATACCTACA
GCGTGAGCTATGAGAAAGCGCCACGCTTCCCGAAGGGAGAAAGGCGGACAGGTATCCGGTAAGCGGCAGG
GTCGGAACAGGAGAGCGCACGAGGGAGCTTCCAGGGGGAAACGCCTGGTATCTTTATAGTCCTGTCGGGT
TTCGCCACCTCTGACTTGAGCGTCGATTTTTGTGATGCTCGTCAGGGGGGCGGAGCCTATGGAAAAACGC
CAGCAACGCGGCCTTTTTACGGTTCCTGGCCTTTTGCTGGCCTTTTGCTCACATGTTCTTTCCTGCGTTA
TCC
